>Addgene plasmid #20450 | pWZL Neo Myr Flag DBF4 | addgene partial sequence | sequence record 26273 | 20450 with pWZL-Fwd
CTCCTTCTCTAGGCGCCGGCCGGATCCAGAATTCGCCACCATGGGGTCTTCAAAATCTAAACCAAAGGAC
CCCAGCCAGCGCCGGCGCAGGATCCGAGGTTACCTTGACTACAAAGACGATGACGACAAGCAATTGACAA
GTTTGTACAAAAAAGTTGGCATGAACTCCGGAGCCATGAGGATCCACAGTAAAGGACATTTCCAGGGTGG
AATCCAAGTCAAAAATGAAAAAAACAGACCATCTCTGAAATCTCTGAAAACTGATAACAGGCCAGAAAAA
TCCAAATGTAAGCCACTTTGGGGAAAAGTATTTTACCTTGACTTACCTTCTGTCACCATATCTGAAAAAC
TTCAAAAGGACATTAAGGATCTGGGAGGGCGAGTTGAAGAATTTCTCAGCAAAGATATCAGTTATCTTAT
TTCAAATAAGAAGGAAGCTAAATTTGCACAAACCTTGGGTCGAATTTCTCCTGTACCAAGTCCAGAATCT
GCATATACTGCAGAAACCACTTCACCTCATCCCAGCCATGATGGAAGTTCATTTAAGTCACCAGACACAG
TGTGTTTAAGCAGAGGAAAATTATTAGTTGAAAAAGCTATCAAGGACCATGATTTTATTCCTTCAAATAG
TATATTATCAAATGCCTTGTCATGGGGAGTAAAAATTCTTCATATTGATGACATTAGATACTACATTGAA
CAAAAGAAAAAAGAGTTGTATTTACTCAAGAAATCNAGTACTTCAGTA
