[The description below was written by a language model from this plasmid's Addgene catalogue record.]
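Description:
pWZL Neo Myr Flag DBF4 is a retroviral mammalian expression plasmid built on the Gateway-compatible pWZL-Neo-Myr-Flag-DEST backbone. It is propagated in bacteria under ampicillin selection, and a recombination-deficient strain is recommended because the repeated sequences typical of retroviral vectors are prone to rearrangement. In mammalian cells, stably transduced populations are selected with G418 through the neomycin resistance marker. No feature table accompanies the record, so the promoter driving the insert, the arrangement linking the insert to the neomycin marker, the replication origin and the plasmid copy number are not stated.

The payload is the human DBF4 open reading frame (also known as ASK, the regulatory partner of the CDC7 kinase). It was first cloned into a Gateway entry vector and then moved into the destination backbone by an LR recombination reaction. This places the ORF in frame behind two N-terminal elements supplied by the backbone. The first is a myristoylation signal, which directs lipid modification and membrane targeting of the fusion protein, a strategy commonly used to promote activation of signalling proteins. The second is a Flag epitope for detection or immunoprecipitation.

The construct belongs to a library of myristoylated, Flag-tagged kinase and kinase-related clones assembled for gain-of-function screening in a study aimed at finding breast cancer oncogenes. Its expected use is retrovirus production and stable overexpression of membrane-targeted DBF4 in mammalian cells. The depositors note that the identity of the gene has been verified but that the clone has not been fully sequenced, so minor mutations cannot be excluded.
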