Addgene plasmid #20450: pWZL Neo Myr Flag DBF4
Depositing lab: William Hahn & Jean Zhao. Depositing organization: Dana-Farber Cancer Institute. Publication: Integrative Genomic Approaches Identify IKBKE as a Breast Cancer Oncogene (Kinase Library Clones). Boehm JS, Zhao JJ, Yao J, Kim SY, Firestein R, Dunn IF, Sjostrom SK, Garraway LA, Weremowicz S, Richardson AL, Greulich H, Stewart CJ, Mulvey LA, Shen RR, Ambrogio L, Hirozane-Kishikawa T, Hill DE, Vidal M, Meyerson M, Grenier JK, Hinkle G, Root DE, Roberts TM, Lander ES, Polyak K, Hahn WC. Cell. 2007 Jun 15. 129(6):1065-1079. 10.1016/j.cell.2007.03.052 PubMed 17574021.
Backbone
  Vector backbone: pWZL-Neo-Myr-Flag-DEST
  Backbone manufacturer: William Hahn Lab (available at Addgene, #15300)
  Vector type: Mammalian Expression, Retroviral
  Selectable markers: Neomycin (select with G418)
Growth in bacteria
  Bacterial resistance: Ampicillin, 100 μg/mL
  Growth temperature: 37°C
  Growth strain: Stbl3
  Growth instructions: Stbl3 cells to prevent recombination.
  Copy number: Unknown
Gene/Insert
  Gene/Insert name: DBF4 (alt name: DBF4 homolog)
  Species: H. sapiens (human)
  Entrez Gene: DBF4 (a.k.a. ASK, CHIF, DBF4A, ZDBF1)
  Tag / fusion protein: Myr (N terminal on backbone); Flag (N terminal on backbone)
  Cloning method: Gateway Cloning
  Sequencing primers: 5′ pWZL-Fwd (GAA CCT CCT CGT TCG ACC); 3′ pWZL-Rev (TTC CGG GCC CTC ACA TTG)
Resource information
  A portion of this plasmid was derived from a plasmid made by: 3-F11
Terms and licenses: Academic/Nonprofit Terms; Industry Terms: Not Available to Industry
Depositor comments: ORFs were cloned into Gateway compatible pEntry vectors. An LR recombination reaction was performed to move the ORF to pWZL-Neo-Myr-Flag DEST such that the ORF would have 5' myristoylation and flag tags. This plasmid is part of a kinase library, and the gene has been verified, but has not been fully sequenced for minor mutations. Please see the following link for plasmids from this article that are not part of the kinase library http://www.addgene.org/pubmed/17574021
How to cite: pWZL Neo Myr Flag DBF4 was a gift from William Hahn & Jean Zhao (Addgene plasmid # 20450 ; http://n2t.net/addgene:20450 ; RRID:Addgene_20450)
